>Addgene plasmid #110018 | pHH0103_NR3C1_Hormone-recep | addgene full sequence | sequence record 215931 | Addgene NGS Result
TTGACAATTAATCATCGGCTCGTATAATGTGTGGAATTGTGAGCGGATAACAATTTCACACAGGAAACAG
CCAGTCCGTTTAGGTGTTTTCACGAGCACTTCACCAACAAGGACCATAGATTATGAAAATCGAAGAACAC
CATCACCATCACCATTCCAGCGGTAAGCTTATGTCCCCTATACTAGGTTATTGGAAAATTAAGGGCCTTG
TGCAACCCACTCGACTTCTTTTGGAATATCTTGAAGAAAAATATGAAGAGCATTTGTATGAGCGCGATGA
AGGTGATAAATGGCGAAACAAAAAGTTTGAATTGGGTTTGGAGTTTCCCAATCTTCCTTATTATATTGAT
GGTGATGTTAAATTAACACAGTCTATGGCCATCATACGTTATATAGCTGACAAGCACAACATGTTGGGTG
GTTGTCCAAAAGAGCGTGCAGAGATTTCAATGCTTGAAGGAGCGGTTTTGGATATTAGATACGGTGTTTC
GAGAATTGCATATAGTAAAGACTTTGAAACTCTCAAAGTTGATTTTCTTAGCAAGCTACCTGAAATGCTG
AAAATGTTCGAAGATCGTTTATGTCATAAAACATATTTAAATGGTGATCATGTAACCCATCCTGACTTCA
TGTTGTATGACGCTCTTGATGTTGTTTTATACATGGACCCAATGTGCCTGGATGCGTTCCCAAAATTAGT
TTGTTTTAAAAAACGTATTGAAGCTATCCCACAAATTGATAAGTACTTGAAATCCAGCAAGTATATAGCA
TGGCCTTTGCAGGGCTGGCAAGCCACGTTTGGTGGTGGCGACCATCCTCCAAAATCGGATCTGGAAGTTC
TGTTCCAGGGGCCCCTGTCCAGCGGTCTGGTTCCGCGTGGTTCCGGTACCGCGGCCCAGCCGGCCCTGAC
CCCGACGCTGGTTAGCCTGCTGGAAGTCATTGAACCGGAAGTGCTGTATGCGGGCTACGATAGCTCTGTT
CCGGACTCCACCTGGCGTATCATGACCACGCTGAACATGCTGGGCGGTCGCCAGGTCATTGCAGCAGTGA
AATGGGCAAAAGCTATCCCGGGCTTTCGTAATCTGCATCTGGATGACCAGATGACGCTGCTGCAATATTC
ATGGATGTTTCTGATGGCGTTCGCCCTGGGTTGGCGTTCGTACCGCCAGAGTTCCGCAAACCTGCTGTGC
TTCGCTCCGGATCTGATTATCAATGAACAGCGTATGACCCTGCCGTGCATGTATGACCAATGTAAACATA
TGCTGTACGTTTCATCGGAACTGCACCGCCTGCAGGTCTCTTATGAAGAATACCTGTGTATGAAAACCCT
GCTGCTGCTGAGCTCTGTTCCGAAAGATGGCCTGAAAAGCCAGGAACTGTTTGACGAAATTCGCATGACG
TATATCAAAGAACTGGGCAAAGCGATTGTGAAACGTGAGGGTAACAGTTCCCAGAATTGGCAACGCTTCT
ATCAGCTGACCAAACTGCTGGATAGTATGCATGAAGTGGTTGAAAACCTGCTGAATTACTGCTTTCAAAC
CTTCCTGGATAAAACGATGAGCATCGAATTTCCGGAAATGCTGGCCGAAATTATCACCAACCAGATTCCG
AAATACTCTAACGGTAACATCAAAAAACTGCTGTTCCACCAAAAAGCGGCCGCATA
[142 nt withheld, positions 1667-1808]
C
[98 nt withheld, positions 1810-1907]
AGTTTGTACTGGTGACGAAACTCAGTGTCTAGCTAGAGTGGC
[149 nt withheld, positions 1950-2098]
T
[41 nt withheld, positions 2100-2140]
T
[62 nt withheld, positions 2142-2203]
A
[35 nt withheld, positions 2205-2239]
CCTCCCTCAATCGGTTGAATGTCGCCCTTTTGTCTTTGGCGCTGGTAAACCATATGAA
[86 nt withheld, positions 2298-2383]
T
[54 nt withheld, positions 2385-2438]
CTAGCGCCGCCCTATACCTTGTCTGCCTCCCCGCGTTGCGTCGCGGTGCATGGAGCCGGGCCACCTCGAC
CTGAATGGAAGCCGGCGGCACCTCGCTAACGGATTCACCACTCCAAGAATTGGAGCCAATCAATTCTTGC
GGAGAACTGTGAATGCGCAAACCAACCCTTGGCAGAACATATCCATCGCGTCCGCCATCTCCAGCAGCCG
CACGCGGCGCATCTCGGGCAGCGTTGGGTCCTGGCCACGGGTGCGCATGATCGTGCTCCTGTCGTTGAGG
ACCCGGCTAGGCTGGCGGGGTTGCCTTACTGGTTAGCAGAATGAATCACCGATACGCGAGCGAACGTGAA
GCGACTGCTGCTGCAAAACGTCTGCGACCTGAGCAACAACATGAATGGTCTTCGGTTTCCGTGTTTCGTA
AAGTCTGGAAACGCGGAAGTCAGCGCCCTGCACCATTATGTTCCGGATCTGCATCGCAGGATGCTGCTGG
CTACCCTGTGGAACACCTACATCTGTATTAACGAAGCGCTGGCATTGACCCTGAGTGATTTTTCTCTGGT
CCCGCCGCATCCATACCGCCAGTTGTTTACCCTCACAACGTTCCAGTAACCGGGCATGTTCATCATCAGT
AACCCGTATCGTGAGCATCCTCTCTCGTTTCATCGGTATCATTACCCCCATGAACAGAAATCCCCCTTAC
ACGGAGGCATCAGTGACCAAACAGGAAAAAACCGCCCTTAACATGGCCCGCTTTATCAGAAGCCAGACAT
TAACGCTTCTGGAGAAACTCAACGAGCTGGACGCGGATGAACAGGCAGACATCTGTGAATCGCTTCACGA
CCACGCTGATGAGCTTTACCGCAGGATCCGCGAAATTGTAAGCGTTAATATTTTGTTAAAATTCGCGTTA
AATTTTTGTTAAATCAGCTCATTTTTTAACCAATAGGCCGAAATCGGCAAAATCCCTTATAAATCAAAAG
AATAGACCGAGATAGGGT
[37 nt withheld, positions 3437-3473]
AAAGAACGTGGACTCCAACGTCAAAGG
[49 nt withheld, positions 3501-3549]
T
[91 nt withheld, positions 3551-3641]
G
[124 nt withheld, positions 3643-3766]
CGCGGATCCTGCCTCGCGCGTTTCGGTGATGACGGTGAAAACCTCTGACACATGCAGCTCCCGGAGACGG
TCACAGCTTGTCTGTAAGCGGATGCCGGGAGCAGACAAGCCCGTCAGGGCGCGTCAGCGGGTGTTGGCGG
GTGTCGGGGCGCAGCCATGACCCAGTCACGTAGCGATAGCGGAGTGTATACTGGCTTAACTATGCGGCAT
CAGAGCAGATTGTACTGAGAGTGCACCATATGCGGTGTGAAATACCGCACAGATGCGTAAGGAGAAAATA
CCGCATCAGGCGCTCTTCCGCTTCCTCGCTCACTGACTCGCTGCGCTCGGTCGTTCGGCTGCGGCGAGCG
GTATCAGCTCACTCAAAGGCGGTAATACGGTTATCCACAGAATCAGGGGATAACGCAGGAAAGAACATGT
GAGCAAAAGGCCAGCAAAAGGCCAGGAACCGTAAAAAGGCCGCGTTGCTGGCGTTTTTCCATAGGCTCCG
CCCCCCTGACGAGCATCACAAAAATCGACGCTCAAGTCAGAGGTGGCGAAACCCGACAGGACTATAAAGA
TACCAGGGTTTCCCCCTGGAAGCTCCCTCGTGCGCTCTCCTGTTCCGACCCTGCCGCTTACCGGATACCT
GTCCGCCTTTCTCCCTTCGGGAAGCGTGGCGCTTTCTCATAGCTCACGCTGTAGGTATCTCAGTTCGGTG
TAGGTCGTTCGCTCCAAGCTGGGCTGTGTGCACGAACCCCCCGTTCAGCCCGACCGCTGCGCCTTATCCG
GTAACTATCGTCTTGAGTCCAACCCGGTAAGACACGACTTATCGCCACTGGCAGCAGCCACTGGTAACAG
GATTAGCAGAGCGAGGTATGTAGGCGGTGCTACAGAGTTCTTGAAGTGGTGGCCTAACTACGGCTACACT
AGAAGGACAGTATTTGGTATCTGCGCTCTGCTGAAGCCAGTTACCTTCGGAAAAAGAGTTGGTAGCTCTT
GATCCGGCAAACAAACCACCGCTGGTAGCGGTGGTTTTTTTGTTTGCAAGCAGCAGATTACGCGCAGAAA
AAAAGGATCTCAAGAAGATCCTTTGATCTTTTCTACGGGGTCTGACGCTCAGTGGAACGAAAACTCACGT
TAAGGGATTTTGGTCATGAGATTATCAAAAAGGATCTTCACCTAGATCCTTTTAAATTAAAAATGAAGTT
TTAAATCAATCTAAAGTATATATGAGTAAACTTGGTCTGACAGTTACCAATGCTTAATCAGTGAGGCACC
TATCTCAGCGATCTGTCTATTTCGTTCATCCATAGTTGCCTGACTCCCCGTCGTGTAGATAACTACGATA
CGGGAGGGCTTACCATCTGGCCCCAGTGCTGCAATGATACCGCGAGACCCACGCTCACCGGCTCCAGATT
TATCAGCAATAAACCAGCCAGCCGGAAGGGCCGAGCGCAGAAGTGGTCCTGCAACTTTATCCGCCTCCAT
CCAGTCTATTAATTGTTGCCGGGAAGCTAGAGTAAGTAGTTCGCCAGTTAATAGTTTGCGCAACGTTGTT
GCCATTGCTGCAGGCATCGTGGTGTCACGCTCGTCGTTTGGTATGGCTTCATTCAGCTCCGGTTCCCAAC
GATCAAGGCGAGTTACATGATCCCCCATGTTGTGCAAAAAAGCGGTTAGCTCCTTCGGTCCTCCGATCGT
TGTCAGAAGTAAGTTGGCCGCAGTGTTATCACTCATGGTTATGGCAGCACTGCATAATTCTCTTACTGTC
ATGCCATCCGTAAGATGCTTTTCTGTGACTGGTGAGTACTCAACCAAGTCATTCTGAGAATAGTGTATGC
GGCGACCGAGTTGCTCTTGCCCGGCGTCAACACGGGATAATACCGCGCCACATAGCAGAACTTTAAAAGT
GCTCATCATTGGAAAACGTTCTTCGGGGCGAAAACTCTCAAGGATCTTACCGCTGTTGAGATCCAGTTCG
ATGTAACCCACTCGTGCACCCAACTGATCTTCAGCATCTTTTACTTTCACCAGCGTTTCTGGGTGAGCAA
AAACAGGAAGGCAAAATGCCGCAAAAAAGGGAATAAGGGCGACACGGAAATGTTGAATACTCATACTCTT
CCTTTTTCAATATTATTGAAGCATTTATCAGGGTTATTGTCTCATGAGCGGATACATATTTGAATGTATT
TAGAAAAATAAACAAATAGGGGTTCCGCGCACATTTCCCCGAAAAGTGCCACCTGACGTCTAAGAAACCA
TTATTATCATGACATTAACCTATAAAAATAGGCGTATCACGAGGCCCTTTCGTCTTCAAGAATTCCCGAC
ACCATCGAATGGTGCAAAACCTTTCGCGGTATGGCATGATAGCGCCCGGAAGAGAGTCAATTCAGGGTGG
TGAATGTGAAACCAGTAACGTTATACGATGTCGCAGAGTATGCCGGTGTCTCTTATCAGACCGTTTCCCG
CGTGGTGAACCAGGCCAGCCACGTTTCTGCGAAAACGCGGGAAAAAGTGGAAGCGGCGATGGCGGAGCTG
AATTACATTCCCAACCGCGTGGCACAACAACTGGCGGGCAAACAGTCGTTGCTGATTGGCGTTGCCACCT
CCAGTCTGGCCCTGCACGCGCCGTCGCAAATTGTCGCGGCGATTAAATCTCGCGCCGATCAACTGGGTGC
CAGCGTGGTGGTGTCGATGGTAGAACGAAGCGGCGTCGAAGCCTGTAAAGCGGCGGTGCACAATCTTCTC
GCGCAACGCGTCAGTGGGCTGATCATTAACTATCCGCTGGATGACCAGGATGCCATTGCTGTGGAAGCTG
CCTGCACTAATGTTCCGGCGTTATTTCTTGATGTCTCTGACCAGACACCCATCAACAGTATTATTTTCTC
CCATGAAGACGGTACGCGACTGGGCGTGGAGCATCTGGTCGCATTGGGTCACCAGCAAATCGCGCTGTTA
GCGGGCCCATTAAGTTCTGTCTCGGCGCGTCTGCGTCTGGCTGGCTGGCATAAATATCTCACTCGCAATC
AAATTCAGCCGATAGCGGAACGGGAAGGCGACTGGAGTGCCATGTCCGGTTTTCAACAAACCATGCAAAT
GCTGAATGAGGGCATCGTTCCCACTGCGATGCTGGTTGCCAACGATCAGATGGCGCTGGGCGCAATGCGC
GCCATTACCGAGTCCGGGCTGCGCGTTGGTGCGGATATCTCGGTAGTGGGATACGACGATACCGAAGACA
GCTCATGTTATATCCCGCCGTTAACCACCATCAAACAGGATTTTCGCCTGCTGGGGCAAACCAGCGTGGA
CCGCTTGCTGCAACTCTCTCAGGGCCAGGCGGTGAAGGGCAATCAGCTGTTGCCCGTCTCACTGGTGAAA
AGAAAAACCACCCTGGCGCCCAATACGCAAACCGCCTCTCCCCGCGCGTTGGCCGATTCATTAATGCAGC
TGGCACGACAGGTTTCCCGACTGGAAAGCGGGCAGTGAGCGCAACGCAATTAATGTAAGTTAGCTCACTC
ATTAGGCACAATTCTCATGTTTGACAGCTTATCATCGACTGCACGGTGCACCAATGCTTCTGGCGTCAGG
CAGCCATCGGAAGCTGTGGTATGGCTGTGCAGGTCGTAAATCACTGCATAATTCGTGTCGCTCAAGGCGC
ACTCCCGTTCTGGATAATGTTTTTTGCGCCGACATCATAACGGTTCTGGCAAATATTCTGAAATGAGCTG
Features (pLannotate 1.2.2; 21 found; start..end, strand, type, name):
      1..29      +  promoter       tac promoter: strong E. coli promoter; hybrid between the trp and lac UV5 promoters
     37..53      +  protein_bind   lac operator: The lac repressor binds to the lac operator to inhibit transcription in E. coli. This inhibition can be relieved by adding lactose or isopropyl-β-D-thiogalactopyranoside (IPTG). lac repressor encoded by lacI
    138..155     +  CDS            6xHis: 6xHis affinity tag
    171..824     +  CDS            GST26_SCHJA: Experimental evidence at protein level: Swiss-Prot protein existence level 1. GST isoenzymes appear to play a central role in the parasite detoxification system. Other functions are also suspected including a role in increasing the solubility of haematin in the parasite gut. From Schistosoma japonicum (Blood fluke).
    846..1655    +  CDS            NR3C1 (fragment): GCR_SAISC - Also known as GRL. Experimental evidence at protein level: Swiss-Prot protein existence level 1. Receptor for glucocorticoids (GC) (PubMed:10775802, PubMed:11703081). Has a dual mode of action: as a transcription factor that binds to glucocorticoid response elements (GRE), both for nuclear and mitochondrial DNA, and as a modulator of other transcription factors (PubMed:10775802, PubMed:11703081, PubMed:15857751). Affects inflammatory responses, cellular proliferation and differentiation in target tissues. Involved in chromatin remodeling (By similarity). Plays a role in rapid mRNA
   1671..1718    +  terminator     fd terminator (sequence withheld): central terminator from bacteriophage fd (Otsuka and Kunisawa, 1982)
   1723..1935    +  CDS            M13 gene III (fragment) (sequence partly withheld): pIII; III; minor coat protein
   1950..2420    +  CDS            M13 gene III (fragment) (sequence partly withheld): pIII; III; minor coat protein
   2442..2512    +  CDS            TcR (fragment): tetracycline efflux protein; tet; confers resistance to tetracycline
   2754..3134    -  CDS            YPB1_ECOLX: Protein predicted: Swiss-Prot protein existence level 4. From Escherichia coli.
   3151..3302    +  CDS            rop (fragment): Rop protein, which maintains plasmids at low copy number; rop
   3338..3766    -  rep_origin     f1 ori (sequence partly withheld): f1 bacteriophage origin of replication; arrow indicates direction of (+) strand synthesis
   3775..3814    +  CDS            rop (fragment): Rop protein, which maintains plasmids at low copy number; rop
   3916..4056    +  misc_feature   bom: basis of mobility region from pBR322
   4242..4829    -  rep_origin     ori: high-copy-number ColE1/pMB1/pBR322/pUC origin of replication
   5000..5860    -  CDS            AmpR: β-lactamase; bla; confers resistance to ampicillin, carbenicillin, and related antibiotics
   5861..5965    -  promoter       AmpR promoter: bla
   6074..6151    +  promoter       lacIq promoter: lacI (mutant); In the lacIq allele, a single base change in the promoter boosts expression of the lacI gene about 10-fold.
   6152..7234    +  CDS            lacI: lac repressor; lacI; The lac repressor binds to the lac operator to inhibit transcription in E. coli. This inhibition can be relieved by adding lactose or isopropyl-β-D-thiogalactopyranoside (IPTG).
   7247..7268    +  protein_bind   CAP binding site: CAP binding activates transcription in the presence of cAMP. E. coli catabolite activator protein
   7287..7304    +  promoter       tet promoter (fragment): E. coli promoter for tetracycline efflux protein gene
