[The description below was written by a language model from this plasmid's Addgene catalogue record and pLannotate feature annotations shown in this document.]
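Description:
pHH0103_NR3C1_Hormone-recep is a bacterial expression plasmid of about 7.5 kb built on the pHH0103 backbone for producing and purifying the hormone-receptor (ligand-binding) domain of the human glucocorticoid receptor, NR3C1. It is propagated in E. coli under ampicillin selection (β-lactamase with its own promoter) and replicates from a ColE1/pBR322-type origin. The pBR322 bom region is present. The catalogue lists the plasmid as low copy, although the rop gene appears only as two fragments interrupted by an f1 phage origin, which would allow single-stranded DNA production with helper phage.

The expression cassette is driven by the tac promoter followed by a lac operator, and the plasmid carries lacI under the lacIq promoter, so transcription is repressed until induced with IPTG. The open reading frame begins with a 6xHis tag, continues into Schistosoma japonicum glutathione S-transferase, and is followed by an roughly 810 bp NR3C1 fragment cloned between SfiI and NotI sites. The annotation tool matched this fragment to a squirrel monkey orthologue, but the catalogue records the insert as human. The resulting His-GST fusion can be purified by nickel or glutathione affinity. A bacteriophage fd terminator lies just downstream of the insert. Beyond it are fragments of M13 gene III, along with remnants of the tetracycline resistance gene and promoter. These appear to be leftovers from a phage-display phagemid ancestor and are not part of the expressed product.

The plasmid belongs to a collection of domain expression constructs made for a large-scale survey of high-affinity peptide ligands for peptide recognition modules, where purified domains of this kind would serve as binding targets.
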