Addgene plasmid #110018: pHH0103_NR3C1_Hormone-recep
Purpose: Protein expression and purification of NR3C1_Hormone-recep
Depositing lab: Sachdev Sidhu. Depositing organization: University of Toronto. Publication: Large-scale survey and database of high affinity ligands for peptide recognition modules. Teyra J, Kelil A, Jain S, Helmy M, Jajodia R, Hooda Y, Gu J, D'Cruz AA, Nicholson SE, Min J, Sudol M, Kim PM, Bader GD, Sidhu SS. Mol Syst Biol. 2020 Dec;16(12):e9310. doi: 10.15252/msb.20199310. PubMed 33438817.
Backbone
  Vector backbone: pHH0103
  Vector type: Bacterial Expression
Growth in bacteria
  Bacterial resistance: Ampicillin, 100 μg/mL
  Growth temperature: 37°C
  Growth strain: DH5alpha
  Copy number: Low Copy
Gene/Insert
  Gene/Insert name: NR3C1_Hormone-recep
  Species: H. sapiens (human)
  Entrez Gene: NR3C1 (a.k.a. GCCR, GCR, GCRST, GR, GRL)
  Cloning method: Restriction Enzyme; 5′ cloning site Sfi1 (unknown if destroyed); 3′ cloning site Not1 (unknown if destroyed)
Terms and licenses: Academic/Nonprofit Terms; Industry Terms: Not Available to Industry
How to cite: pHH0103_NR3C1_Hormone-recep was a gift from Sachdev Sidhu (Addgene plasmid # 110018 ; http://n2t.net/addgene:110018 ; RRID:Addgene_110018)
