>Addgene plasmid #110018 | pHH0103_NR3C1_Hormone-recep | depositor partial sequence | sequence record 206970 | pHH0103_NR3C1_Hormone-recep sequence 771 bps
GGCCCAGCCGGCCCTGACCCCGACGCTGGTTAGCCTGCTGGAAGTCATTGAACCGGAAGTGCTGTATGCG
GGCTACGATAGCTCTGTTCCGGACTCCACCTGGCGTATCATGACCACGCTGAACATGCTGGGCGGTCGCC
AGGTCATTGCAGCAGTGAAATGGGCAAAAGCTATCCCGGGCTTTCGTAATCTGCATCTGGATGACCAGAT
GACGCTGCTGCAATATTCATGGATGTTTCTGATGGCGTTCGCCCTGGGTTGGCGTTCGTACCGCCAGAGT
TCCGCAAACCTGCTGTGCTTCGCTCCGGATCTGATTATCAATGAACAGCGTATGACCCTGCCGTGCATGT
ATGACCAATGTAAACATATGCTGTACGTTTCATCGGAACTGCACCGCCTGCAGGTCTCTTATGAAGAATA
CCTGTGTATGAAAACCCTGCTGCTGCTGAGCTCTGTTCCGAAAGATGGCCTGAAAAGCCAGGAACTGTTT
GACGAAATTCGCATGACGTATATCAAAGAACTGGGCAAAGCGATTGTGAAACGTGAGGGTAACAGTTCCC
AGAATTGGCAACGCTTCTATCAGCTGACCAAACTGCTGGATAGTATGCATGAAGTGGTTGAAAACCTGCT
GAATTACTGCTTTCAAACCTTCCTGGATAAAACGATGAGCATCGAATTTCCGGAAATGCTGGCCGAAATT
ATCACCAACCAGATTCCGAAATACTCTAACGGTAACATCAAAAAACTGCTGTTCCACCAAAAAGCGGCCG
C
